Addgene plasmid #179464: pAAV-hSyn-JEDI-2P-WPRE
Purpose: Genetically encoded voltage indicator (GEVI) JEDI-2P in AAV production vector for neuron -specific expression using the promoter hSyn
Depositing lab: Francois St-Pierre. Publication: Sustained deep-tissue voltage recording using a fast indicator evolved for two-photon microscopy. Liu Z, Lu X, Villette V, Gou Y, Colbert KL, Lai S, Guan S, Land MA, Lee J, Assefa T, Zollinger DR, Korympidou MM, Vlasits AL, Pang MM, Su S, Cai C, Froudarakis E, Zhou N, Patel SS, Smith CL, Ayon A, Bizouard P, Bradley J, Franke K, Clandinin TR, Giovannucci A, Tolias AS, Reimer J, Dieudonne S, St-Pierre F. Cell. 2022 Aug 16. pii: S0092-8674(22)00916-3. doi: 10.1016/j.cell.2022.07.013. PubMed 35985322.
Backbone
  Vector backbone: pAAV-hSyn
  Backbone size w/o insert (bp): 4505
  Total vector size (bp): 5793
  Vector type: Mammalian Expression, AAV
Growth in bacteria
  Bacterial resistance: Ampicillin, 100 μg/mL
  Growth temperature: 37°C
  Growth strain: NEB Stable
  Copy number: Unknown
Gene/Insert
  Gene/Insert name: JEDI-2P (alt name: JEDI2P)
  Species: Synthetic
  Insert size (bp): 1287
  Promoter: hSyn
  Cloning method: Restriction Enzyme; 5′ cloning site KpnI (not destroyed); 3′ cloning site HindIII (not destroyed)
  Sequencing primers: 5′ CGCGAGATAGGGGGGCA; 3′ caaaggcattaaagcagcgtatc
Terms and licenses: Academic/Nonprofit Terms; Industry Terms: Not Available to Industry
How to cite: pAAV-hSyn-JEDI-2P-WPRE was a gift from Francois St-Pierre (Addgene plasmid # 179464 ; http://n2t.net/addgene:179464 ; RRID:Addgene_179464) For viral preps, please replace (Addgene plasmid # 179464) in the above sentence with: (Addgene viral prep # 179464-AAV9)
