[The description below was written by a language model from this plasmid's Addgene catalogue record and pLannotate feature annotations shown in this document.]
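Description:
pAAV-hSyn-JEDI-2P-WPRE is an adeno-associated virus transfer plasmid built on the pAAV-hSyn backbone for neuron-specific expression of the genetically encoded voltage indicator JEDI-2P. In bacteria it is maintained through a high-copy ColE1/pUC-type origin and selected with ampicillin via the β-lactamase gene and its native promoter. An f1 phage origin and short remnants of pBR322 bom and rop sequences are also present in the backbone. The catalogue lists a total size of 5,793 bp, while the sequenced record used for annotation is slightly longer at 5,832 nt.

The expression cassette lies between AAV2 inverted terminal repeats, which are the cis elements needed for replication and packaging of the genome into AAV particles when helper functions are supplied. The downstream ITR is annotated in full, whereas the upstream one is detected only as two short fragments. This may reflect how hard these repeats are to sequence and annotate, not necessarily a real truncation. Within the ITRs, the human synapsin I promoter drives the synthetic JEDI-2P insert of about 1.3 kb, cloned between KpnI and HindIII sites. The feature table labels only part of this region, as a GFP-derived coding sequence (cEGFP), so the fluorescent reporter portion of the indicator is recognised but the rest of the open reading frame is unannotated. A WPRE follows to enhance transcript stability and expression, and the human growth hormone polyadenylation signal terminates the transcript.

The plasmid is intended for producing recombinant AAV, or for direct mammalian expression, to deliver JEDI-2P to neurons. The associated work describes the indicator as a fast sensor evolved for two-photon microscopy and sustained deep-tissue voltage recording.
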