Features (pLannotate 1.2.2; 14 found; start..end, strand, type, name):
     73..661     +  rep_origin     ori: high-copy-number ColE1/pMB1/pBR322/pUC origin of replication
    734..761     +  repeat_region  AAV2 ITR (fragment): inverted terminal repeat of adeno-associated virus serotype 2 inverted
    790..817     +  repeat_region  AAV2 ITR (fragment): inverted terminal repeat of adeno-associated virus serotype 2 inverted
    897..1344    +  promoter       hSyn promoter: human synapsin I promoter; confers neuron-specific expression (Kügler et al., 2003)
   1835..2554    +  CDS            cEGFP: cEGFP is a basic (constitutively fluorescent) green fluorescent protein published in 2008, derived from Aequorea victoria.
   2681..3269    +  misc_feature   WPRE: woodchuck hepatitis virus posttranscriptional regulatory element
   3301..3777    +  polyA_signal   hGH poly(A) signal: human growth hormone polyadenylation signal
   3817..3957    +  repeat_region  AAV2 ITR: inverted terminal repeat of adeno-associated virus serotype 2 inverted
   3962..4013    -  misc_feature   bom (fragment): basis of mobility region from pBR322
   4032..4487    +  rep_origin     f1 ori (sequence partly withheld): f1 bacteriophage origin of replication; arrow indicates direction of (+) strand synthesis
   4488..4537    -  misc_feature   bom (fragment): basis of mobility region from pBR322
   4639..4674    -  CDS            rop (fragment): Rop protein, which maintains plasmids at low copy number; rop
   4769..4873    +  promoter       AmpR promoter: bla
   4874..5734    +  CDS            AmpR: β-lactamase; bla; confers resistance to ampicillin, carbenicillin, and related antibiotics
>Addgene plasmid #179464 | pAAV-hSyn-JEDI-2P-WPRE | addgene full sequence | sequence record 353725 | Addgene NGS Result
GACCAAAATCCCTTAACGTGAGTTTTCGTTCCACTGAGCGTCAGACCCCGTAGAAAAGATCAAAGGATCT
TCTTGAGATCCTTTTTTTCTGCGCGTAATCTGCTGCTTGCAAACAAAAAAACCACCGCTACCAGCGGTGG
TTTGTTTGCCGGATCAAGAGCTACCAACTCTTTTTCCGAAGGTAACTGGCTTCAGCAGAGCGCAGATACC
AAATACTGTTCTTCTAGTGTAGCCGTAGTTAGGCCACCACTTCAAGAACTCTGTAGCACCGCCTACATAC
CTCGCTCTGCTAATCCTGTTACCAGTGGCTGCTGCCAGTGGCGATAAGTCGTGTCTTACCGGGTTGGACT
CAAGACGATAGTTACCGGATAAGGCGCAGCGGTCGGGCTGAACGGGGGGTTCGTGCACACAGCCCAGCTT
GGAGCGAACGACCTACACCGAACTGAGATACCTACAGCGTGAGCTATGAGAAAGCGCCACGCTTCCCGAA
GGGAGAAAGGCGGACAGGTATCCGGTAAGCGGCAGGGTCGGAACAGGAGAGCGCACGAGGGAGCTTCCAG
GGGGAAACGCCTGGTATCTTTATAGTCCTGTCGGGTTTCGCCACCTCTGACTTGAGCGTCGATTTTTGTG
ATGCTCGTCAGGGGGGCGGAGCCTATGGAAAAACGCCAGCAACGCGGCCTTTTTACGGTTCCTGGCCTTT
TGCTGGCCTTTTGCTCACATGTCCTGCAGGCAGCTGCGCGCTCGCTCGCTCACTGAGGCCGCCCGGGCGT
CGGGCGACCTTTGGTCGCCCGGCCTCAGTGAGCGAGCGAGCGCGCAGAGAGGGAGTGGCCAACTCCATCA
CTAGGGGTTCCTGCGGCCGCACGCGTGTGTCTAGACTGCAGAGGGCCCTGCGTATGAGTGCAAGTGGGTT
TTAGGACCAGGATGAGGCGGGGTGGGGGTGCCTACCTGACGACCGACCCCGACCCACTGGACAAGCACCC
AACCCCCATTCCCCAAATTGCGCATCCCCTATCAGAGAGGGGGAGGGGAAACAGGATGCGGCGAGGCGCG
TGCGCACTGCCAGCTTCAGCACCGCGGACAGTGCCTTCGCCCCCGCCTGGCGGCGCGCGCCACCGCCGCC
TCAGCACTGAAGGCGCGCTGACGTCACTCGCCGGTCCCCCGCAAACTCCCCTTCCCGGCCACCTTGGTCG
CGTCCGCGCCGCCGCCGGCCCAGCCGGACCGCACCACGCGAGGCGCGAGATAGGGGGGCACGGGCGCGAC
CATCTGCGCTGCGGCGCCGGCGACTCAGCGCTGCCTCAGTCTGCGGTGGGCAGCGGAGGAGTCGTGTCGT
GCCTGAGAGCGCAGTCGAGAAGGTACCGGATCTTCTAGAGTCGACGCCACCATGGAGACGACTGTGAGGT
ATGAACAGGGGTCAGAGCTCACTAAAACTTCGAGCTCTCCAACAGCAGATGAGCCCACGATAAAGATTGA
TGATGGTCGTGATGAGGGTAATGAACAAGACAGCTGTTCCAATACCATTAGGAGAAAAATTTCCCCGTTT
GTGATGTCATTTGGATTCAGAGTATTTGGAGTTGTGCTTATCATTGTAGACATCATAGTGGTGATTGTGG
ATCTGGCCATCAGTGAGAAGAAAAGAGGCATTAGAGAGATTCTTGAAGGTGTTTCCCTGGCTATAGCACT
CTTCTTCCTTGTTGATGTTCTCATGAGAGTGTTTGTTGAAGGCTTCAAGAACTATTTCCGGTCCAAACTG
GTTACTTTGGATGCAGTCATAGTAGTGGGCACTCTGCTAATTAATATGACCTACTCCTTCTCTGACCTTG
CTGCCTTTAACAGCGAGAACGTGTATATTACCGCGGATAAACAGAAAAACGGCATTAAAGCGAACTTTAC
CGTGCGCCATAACGTGGAAGATGGCAGCGTGCAGCTGGCGGATCATTATCAGCAGAACACCCCGATTGGC
GATGGCCCGGTGCTGCTGCCGGATAACCATTATCTGAGCCACCAGACCGTGCTGAGCAAAGATCCGAACG
AAAAACGCGATCACATGGTGCTGCTGGAATTTGTGACCGCAGCGGGCATTACACACGGCATGGATGAACT
GTATGGCGGCACCGGCGGCAGCGCGAGCCAGGGCGAAGAACTGTTTACCGGCGTGGTGCCGATTCTGGTG
GAACTGGATGGCGATGTGAACGGCCATAAATTTAGCGTGCGCGGCGAAGGCGAAGGCGATGCGACCATTG
GCAAACTGACCCTGAAATTTATTTGCACCACCGGCAAACTACCGGTGCCGTGGCCGACCCTGGTGACCAC
CTTAACCTATGGCGTGCAGTGCTTTAGCCGCTATCCGGATCATATGAAACGCCATGATTTTTTTAAAAGC
GCGATGCCGGAAGGCTATGTGCAGGAACGCACCATTAGCTTTAAAGATGATGGCAAATATAAAACCCGCG
CGGTGGTGAAATTTGAAGGCGATACCCTGGTGAACCGCATTGAACTGAAAGGCACCGATTTTAAAGAAGA
TGGCAACATTCTGGGGCATAAACTGGAATATGATACAGATCAGATGCCGCACATGGTTACTCTTCTTCGA
GTTCTGAAAATTGTTATCTTAATAAGAATATTTCGCCTGGCTTCACAGAAGAAACAACTTGAAGTGGTAA
CCTAATGAAAGCTTATCGATAATCAACCTCTGGATTACAAAATTTGTGAAAGATTGACTGGTATTCTTAA
CTATGTTGCTCCTTTTACGCTATGTGGATACGCTGCTTTAATGCCTTTGTATCATGCTATTGCTTCCCGT
ATGGCTTTCATTTTCTCCTCCTTGTATAAATCCTGGTTGCTGTCTCTTTATGAGGAGTTGTGGCCCGTTG
TCAGGCAACGTGGCGTGGTGTGCACTGTGTTTGCTGACGCAACCCCCACTGGTTGGGGCATTGCCACCAC
CTGTCAGCTCCTTTCCGGGACTTTCGCTTTCCCCCTCCCTATTGCCACGGCGGAACTCATCGCCGCCTGC
CTTGCCCGCTGCTGGACAGGGGCTCGGCTGTTGGGCACTGACAATTCCGTGGTGTTGTCGGGGAAATCAT
CGTCCTTTCCTTGGCTGCTCGCCTATGTTGCCACCTGGATTCTGCGCGGGACGTCCTTCTGCTACGTCCC
TTCGGCCCTCAATCCAGCGGACCTTCCTTCCCGCGGCCTGCTGCCGGCTCTGCGGCCTCTTCCGCGTCTT
CGCCTTCGCCCTCAGACGAGTCGGATCTCCCTTTGGGCCGCCTCCCCGCATCGATACCGAGCGCTGCTCG
AGAGATCTACGGGTGGCATCCCTGTGACCCCTCCCCAGTGCCTCTCCTGGCCCTGGAAGTTGCCACTCCA
GTGCCCACCAGCCTTGTCCTAATAAAATTAAGTTGCATCATTTTGTCTGACTAGGTGTCCTTCTATAATA
TTATGGGGTGGAGGGGGGTGGTATGGAGCAAGGGGCAAGTTGGGAAGACAACCTGTAGGGCCTGCGGGGT
CTATTGGGAACCAAGCTGGAGTGCAGTGGCACAATCTTGGCTCACTGCAATCTCCGCCTCCTGGGTTCAA
GCGATTCTCCTGCCTCAGCCTCCCGAGTTGTTGGGATTCCAGGCATGCATGACCAGGCTCAGCTAATTTT
TGTTTTTTTGGTAGAGACGGGGTTTCACCATATTGGCCAGGCTGGTCTCCAACTCCTAATCTCAGGTGAT
CTACCCACCTTGGCCTCCCAAATTGCTGGGATTACAGGCGTGAACCACTGCTCCCTTCCCTGTCCTTCTG
ATTTTGTAGGTAACCACGTGCGGACCGAGCGGCCGCAGGAACCCCTAGTGATGGAGTTGGCCACTCCCTC
TCTGCGCGCTCGCTCGCTCACTGAGGCCGGGCGACCAAAGGTCGCCCGACGCCCGGGCTTTGCCCGGGCG
GCCTCAGTGAGCGAGCGAGCGCGCAGCTGCCTGCAGGGGCGCCTGATGCGGTATTTTCTCCTTACGCATC
TGTGCGGTATTTCACACCGCATA
[95 nt withheld, positions 4014-4108]
T
[46 nt withheld, positions 4110-4155]
C
[141 nt withheld, positions 4157-4297]
CCTTTGACGTTGGAGTCCACGTTCTTT
[37 nt withheld, positions 4325-4361]
ACTCTATCTCGGGCTATTCTTTTGATTTATAAGGGATTTTGCCGATTTCGGTCTATTGGTTAAAAAATGA
GCTGATTTAACAAAAATTTAACGCGAATTTTAACAAAATATTAACGTTTACAATTTTATGGTGCACTCTC
AGTACAATCTGCTCTGATGCCGCATAGTTAAGCCAGCCCCGACACCCGCCAACACCCGCTGACGCGCCCT
GACGGGCTTGTCTGCTCCCGGCATCCGCTTACAGACAAGCTGTGACCGTCTCCGGGAGCTGCATGTGTCA
GAGGTTTTCACCGTCATCACCGAAACGCGCGAGACGAAAGGGCCTCGTGATACGCCTATTTTTATAGGTT
AATGTCATGATAATAATGGTTTCTTAGACGTCAGGTGGCACTTTTCGGGGAAATGTGCGCGGAACCCCTA
TTTGTTTATTTTTCTAAATACATTCAAATATGTATCCGCTCATGAGACAATAACCCTGATAAATGCTTCA
ATAATATTGAAAAAGGAAGAGTATGAGTATTCAACATTTCCGTGTCGCCCTTATTCCCTTTTTTGCGGCA
TTTTGCCTTCCTGTTTTTGCTCACCCAGAAACGCTGGTGAAAGTAAAAGATGCTGAAGATCAGTTGGGTG
CACGAGTGGGTTACATCGAACTGGATCTCAACAGCGGTAAGATCCTTGAGAGTTTTCGCCCCGAAGAACG
TTTTCCAATGATGAGCACTTTTAAAGTTCTGCTATGTGGCGCGGTATTATCCCGTATTGACGCCGGGCAA
GAGCAACTCGGTCGCCGCATACACTATTCTCAGAATGACTTGGTTGAGTACTCACCAGTCACAGAAAAGC
ATCTTACGGATGGCATGACAGTAAGAGAATTATGCAGTGCTGCCATAACCATGAGTGATAACACTGCGGC
CAACTTACTTCTGACAACGATCGGAGGACCGAAGGAGCTAACCGCTTTTTTGCACAACATGGGGGATCAT
GTAACTCGCCTTGATCGTTGGGAACCGGAGCTGAATGAAGCCATACCAAACGACGAGCGTGACACCACGA
TGCCTGTAGCAATGGCAACAACGTTGCGCAAACTATTAACTGGCGAACTACTTACTCTAGCTTCCCGGCA
ACAATTAATAGACTGGATGGAGGCGGATAAAGTTGCAGGACCACTTCTGCGCTCGGCCCTTCCGGCTGGC
TGGTTTATTGCTGATAAATCTGGAGCCGGTGAGCGTGGGTCTCGCGGTATCATTGCAGCACTGGGGCCAG
ATGGTAAGCCCTCCCGTATCGTAGTTATCTACACGACGGGGAGTCAGGCAACTATGGATGAACGAAATAG
ACAGATCGCTGAGATAGGTGCCTCACTGATTAAGCATTGGTAACTGTCAGACCAAGTTTACTCATATATA
CTTTAGATTGATTTAAAACTTCATTTTTAATTTAAAAGGATCTAGGTGAAGATCCTTTTTGATAATCTCA
T
